Addgene plasmid #109959: pHH0103_RORC_Hormone-recep
Purpose: Protein expression and purification of RORC_Hormone-recep
Depositing lab: Sachdev Sidhu. Depositing organization: University of Toronto. Publication: Large-scale survey and database of high affinity ligands for peptide recognition modules. Teyra J, Kelil A, Jain S, Helmy M, Jajodia R, Hooda Y, Gu J, D'Cruz AA, Nicholson SE, Min J, Sudol M, Kim PM, Bader GD, Sidhu SS. Mol Syst Biol. 2020 Dec;16(12):e9310. doi: 10.15252/msb.20199310. PubMed 33438817.
Backbone
  Vector backbone: pHH0103
  Vector type: Bacterial Expression
Growth in bacteria
  Bacterial resistance: Ampicillin, 100 μg/mL
  Growth temperature: 37°C
  Growth strain: DH5alpha
  Copy number: Low Copy
Gene/Insert
  Gene/Insert name: RORC_Hormone-recep
  Species: H. sapiens (human)
  Cloning method: Restriction Enzyme; 5′ cloning site Sfi1 (unknown if destroyed); 3′ cloning site Not1 (unknown if destroyed)
Terms and licenses: Academic/Nonprofit Terms; Industry Terms: Not Available to Industry
How to cite: pHH0103_RORC_Hormone-recep was a gift from Sachdev Sidhu (Addgene plasmid # 109959 ; http://n2t.net/addgene:109959 ; RRID:Addgene_109959)
