[The description below was written by a language model from this plasmid's Addgene catalogue record and pLannotate feature annotations shown in this document.]
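Description:
pHH0103_RORC_Hormone-recep is a 7,470-nt bacterial expression plasmid built on the pHH0103 backbone for producing and purifying a domain of human RORC (RORγ, NR1F3) in E. coli. It is propagated through a ColE1/pBR322-type origin accompanied by the bom region. The rop gene appears only as fragments interrupted by an f1 phage origin, and the catalogue lists the plasmid as low copy. Selection is by ampicillin through the β-lactamase gene and its native promoter.

The expression cassette is driven by the hybrid tac promoter followed by a lac operator. A plasmid-borne lacI gene under the up-mutated lacIq promoter supplies abundant repressor, so transcription is kept off until it is relieved with IPTG. The reading frame begins with a 6xHis tag and continues into Schistosoma japonicum glutathione S-transferase. It then runs into an approximately 800-bp RORC fragment that, judging by the construct name, corresponds to the hormone-receptor (ligand-binding) domain. This insert was cloned between SfiI and NotI sites. The resulting His-GST fusion offers two affinity handles, for nickel and for glutathione purification.

A bacteriophage fd terminator lies just downstream of the insert. Beyond it are fragments of M13 gene III, a remnant of the tetracycline resistance gene and a tet promoter fragment. Together with the f1 origin, these suggest the backbone derives from a phage-display phagemid, although the record does not state this and the gene III pieces are annotated after the terminator rather than as part of the fusion.

The plasmid belongs to a collection made for a large-scale survey of peptide recognition modules, in which purified domains served as targets for identifying high-affinity peptide ligands.
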