Features (pLannotate 1.2.2; 21 found; start..end, strand, type, name):
      1..29      +  promoter       tac promoter: strong E. coli promoter; hybrid between the trp and lac UV5 promoters
     37..53      +  protein_bind   lac operator: The lac repressor binds to the lac operator to inhibit transcription in E. coli. This inhibition can be relieved by adding lactose or isopropyl-β-D-thiogalactopyranoside (IPTG). lac repressor encoded by lacI
    138..155     +  CDS            6xHis: 6xHis affinity tag
    171..824     +  CDS            GST26_SCHJA: Experimental evidence at protein level: Swiss-Prot protein existence level 1. GST isoenzymes appear to play a central role in the parasite detoxification system. Other functions are also suspected including a role in increasing the solubility of haematin in the parasite gut. From Schistosoma japonicum (Blood fluke).
    846..1649    +  CDS            RORC (fragment): RORG_HUMAN - Also known as NR1F3, RORG, RZRG. Experimental evidence at protein level: Swiss-Prot protein existence level 1. [Isoform 2]: Essential for thymopoiesis and the development of several secondary lymphoid tissues, including lymph nodes and Peyer's patches. Required for the generation of LTi (lymphoid tissue inducer) cells. Regulates thymocyte survival through DNA-binding on ROREs of target gene promoter regions and recruitment of coactivaros via the AF-2. Also plays a key role, downstream of IL6 and TGFB and synergistically with RORA, for lineage specification of uncommitted CD4(+) T-
   1665..1712    +  terminator     fd terminator (sequence withheld): central terminator from bacteriophage fd (Otsuka and Kunisawa, 1982)
   1717..1929    +  CDS            M13 gene III (fragment) (sequence partly withheld): pIII; III; minor coat protein
   1944..2414    +  CDS            M13 gene III (fragment) (sequence partly withheld): pIII; III; minor coat protein
   2436..2506    +  CDS            TcR (fragment): tetracycline efflux protein; tet; confers resistance to tetracycline
   2748..3128    -  CDS            YPB1_ECOLX: Protein predicted: Swiss-Prot protein existence level 4. From Escherichia coli.
   3145..3296    +  CDS            rop (fragment): Rop protein, which maintains plasmids at low copy number; rop
   3332..3760    -  rep_origin     f1 ori (sequence partly withheld): f1 bacteriophage origin of replication; arrow indicates direction of (+) strand synthesis
   3769..3808    +  CDS            rop (fragment): Rop protein, which maintains plasmids at low copy number; rop
   3910..4050    +  misc_feature   bom: basis of mobility region from pBR322
   4236..4823    -  rep_origin     ori: high-copy-number ColE1/pMB1/pBR322/pUC origin of replication
   4994..5854    -  CDS            AmpR: β-lactamase; bla; confers resistance to ampicillin, carbenicillin, and related antibiotics
   5855..5959    -  promoter       AmpR promoter: bla
   6068..6145    +  promoter       lacIq promoter: lacI (mutant); In the lacIq allele, a single base change in the promoter boosts expression of the lacI gene about 10-fold.
   6146..7228    +  CDS            lacI: lac repressor; lacI; The lac repressor binds to the lac operator to inhibit transcription in E. coli. This inhibition can be relieved by adding lactose or isopropyl-β-D-thiogalactopyranoside (IPTG).
   7241..7262    +  protein_bind   CAP binding site: CAP binding activates transcription in the presence of cAMP. E. coli catabolite activator protein
   7281..7298    +  promoter       tet promoter (fragment): E. coli promoter for tetracycline efflux protein gene
>Addgene plasmid #109959 | pHH0103_RORC_Hormone-recep | addgene full sequence | sequence record 217271 | Addgene NGS Result
TTGACAATTAATCATCGGCTCGTATAATGTGTGGAATTGTGAGCGGATAACAATTTCACACAGGAAACAG
CCAGTCCGTTTAGGTGTTTTCACGAGCACTTCACCAACAAGGACCATAGATTATGAAAATCGAAGAACAC
CATCACCATCACCATTCCAGCGGTAAGCTTATGTCCCCTATACTAGGTTATTGGAAAATTAAGGGCCTTG
TGCAACCCACTCGACTTCTTTTGGAATATCTTGAAGAAAAATATGAAGAGCATTTGTATGAGCGCGATGA
AGGTGATAAATGGCGAAACAAAAAGTTTGAATTGGGTTTGGAGTTTCCCAATCTTCCTTATTATATTGAT
GGTGATGTTAAATTAACACAGTCTATGGCCATCATACGTTATATAGCTGACAAGCACAACATGTTGGGTG
GTTGTCCAAAAGAGCGTGCAGAGATTTCAATGCTTGAAGGAGCGGTTTTGGATATTAGATACGGTGTTTC
GAGAATTGCATATAGTAAAGACTTTGAAACTCTCAAAGTTGATTTTCTTAGCAAGCTACCTGAAATGCTG
AAAATGTTCGAAGATCGTTTATGTCATAAAACATATTTAAATGGTGATCATGTAACCCATCCTGACTTCA
TGTTGTATGACGCTCTTGATGTTGTTTTATACATGGACCCAATGTGCCTGGATGCGTTCCCAAAATTAGT
TTGTTTTAAAAAACGTATTGAAGCTATCCCACAAATTGATAAGTACTTGAAATCCAGCAAGTATATAGCA
TGGCCTTTGCAGGGCTGGCAAGCCACGTTTGGTGGTGGCGACCATCCTCCAAAATCGGATCTGGAAGTTC
TGTTCCAGGGGCCCCTGTCCAGCGGTCTGGTTCCGCGTGGTTCCGGTACCGCGGCCCAGCCGGCCCCTGA
AGCACCGTATGCAAGCCTGACCGAAATTGAACATCTGGTTCAGAGCGTTTGTAAAAGCTATCGTGAAACC
TGTCAGCTGCGTCTGGAAGATCTGCTGCGTCAGCGTAGCAACATTTTTAGCCGTGAAGAAGTTACCGGTT
ATCAGCGTAAAAGCATGTGGGAAATGTGGGAGCGTTGTGCACATCATCTGACGGAAGCAATTCAGTATGT
TGTGGAATTTGCAAAACGTCTGAGCGGTTTTATGGAACTGTGTCAGAATGATCAGATTGTTCTGCTGAAA
GCCGGTGCAATGGAAGTTGTTCTGGTTCGTATGTGTCGTGCATATAATGCAGATAATCGCACCGTGTTTT
TCGAAGGTAAATATGGTGGCATGGAATTATTTCGTGCACTGGGTTGTAGCGAACTGATTAGCAGTATTTT
TGATTTTAGCCATAGCCTGAGCGCACTGCATTTTAGCGAAGATGAAATTGCACTGTATACCGCACTGGTT
CTGATTAATGCACATCGTCCGGGTCTGCAAGAAAAACGTAAAGTTGAACAGCTGCAGTATAATCTGGAAC
TGGCATTTCATCATCACCTGTGTAAAACCCATCGTCAGAGCATTCTGGCAAAACTGCCTCCGAAAGGTAA
ACTGCGTAGCCTGTGTAGCCAGCATGTTGAACGTCTGCAGATTTTTCAGCATCTGCATCCGATTGTTGTT
CAGGCAGCATTTCCGCCTCTGTATAAAGAACTGTTTAGTGCGGCCGCATA
[142 nt withheld, positions 1661-1802]
C
[98 nt withheld, positions 1804-1901]
AGTTTGTACTGGTGACGAAACTCAGTGTCTAGCTAGAGTGGC
[149 nt withheld, positions 1944-2092]
T
[41 nt withheld, positions 2094-2134]
T
[62 nt withheld, positions 2136-2197]
A
[35 nt withheld, positions 2199-2233]
CCTCCCTCAATCGGTTGAATGTCGCCCTTTTGTCTTTGGCGCTGGTAAACCATATGAA
[86 nt withheld, positions 2292-2377]
T
[54 nt withheld, positions 2379-2432]
CTAGCGCCGCCCTATACCTTGTCTGCCTCCCCGCGTTGCGTCGCGGTGCATGGAGCCGGGCCACCTCGAC
CTGAATGGAAGCCGGCGGCACCTCGCTAACGGATTCACCACTCCAAGAATTGGAGCCAATCAATTCTTGC
GGAGAACTGTGAATGCGCAAACCAACCCTTGGCAGAACATATCCATCGCGTCCGCCATCTCCAGCAGCCG
CACGCGGCGCATCTCGGGCAGCGTTGGGTCCTGGCCACGGGTGCGCATGATCGTGCTCCTGTCGTTGAGG
ACCCGGCTAGGCTGGCGGGGTTGCCTTACTGGTTAGCAGAATGAATCACCGATACGCGAGCGAACGTGAA
GCGACTGCTGCTGCAAAACGTCTGCGACCTGAGCAACAACATGAATGGTCTTCGGTTTCCGTGTTTCGTA
AAGTCTGGAAACGCGGAAGTCAGCGCCCTGCACCATTATGTTCCGGATCTGCATCGCAGGATGCTGCTGG
CTACCCTGTGGAACACCTACATCTGTATTAACGAAGCGCTGGCATTGACCCTGAGTGATTTTTCTCTGGT
CCCGCCGCATCCATACCGCCAGTTGTTTACCCTCACAACGTTCCAGTAACCGGGCATGTTCATCATCAGT
AACCCGTATCGTGAGCATCCTCTCTCGTTTCATCGGTATCATTACCCCCATGAACAGAAATCCCCCTTAC
ACGGAGGCATCAGTGACCAAACAGGAAAAAACCGCCCTTAACATGGCCCGCTTTATCAGAAGCCAGACAT
TAACGCTTCTGGAGAAACTCAACGAGCTGGACGCGGATGAACAGGCAGACATCTGTGAATCGCTTCACGA
CCACGCTGATGAGCTTTACCGCAGGATCCGCGAAATTGTAAGCGTTAATATTTTGTTAAAATTCGCGTTA
AATTTTTGTTAAATCAGCTCATTTTTTAACCAATAGGCCGAAATCGGCAAAATCCCTTATAAATCAAAAG
AATAGACCGAGATAGGGT
[37 nt withheld, positions 3431-3467]
AAAGAACGTGGACTCCAACGTCAAAGG
[49 nt withheld, positions 3495-3543]
T
[91 nt withheld, positions 3545-3635]
G
[124 nt withheld, positions 3637-3760]
CGCGGATCCTGCCTCGCGCGTTTCGGTGATGACGGTGAAAACCTCTGACACATGCAGCTCCCGGAGACGG
TCACAGCTTGTCTGTAAGCGGATGCCGGGAGCAGACAAGCCCGTCAGGGCGCGTCAGCGGGTGTTGGCGG
GTGTCGGGGCGCAGCCATGACCCAGTCACGTAGCGATAGCGGAGTGTATACTGGCTTAACTATGCGGCAT
CAGAGCAGATTGTACTGAGAGTGCACCATATGCGGTGTGAAATACCGCACAGATGCGTAAGGAGAAAATA
CCGCATCAGGCGCTCTTCCGCTTCCTCGCTCACTGACTCGCTGCGCTCGGTCGTTCGGCTGCGGCGAGCG
GTATCAGCTCACTCAAAGGCGGTAATACGGTTATCCACAGAATCAGGGGATAACGCAGGAAAGAACATGT
GAGCAAAAGGCCAGCAAAAGGCCAGGAACCGTAAAAAGGCCGCGTTGCTGGCGTTTTTCCATAGGCTCCG
CCCCCCTGACGAGCATCACAAAAATCGACGCTCAAGTCAGAGGTGGCGAAACCCGACAGGACTATAAAGA
TACCAGGGTTTCCCCCTGGAAGCTCCCTCGTGCGCTCTCCTGTTCCGACCCTGCCGCTTACCGGATACCT
GTCCGCCTTTCTCCCTTCGGGAAGCGTGGCGCTTTCTCATAGCTCACGCTGTAGGTATCTCAGTTCGGTG
TAGGTCGTTCGCTCCAAGCTGGGCTGTGTGCACGAACCCCCCGTTCAGCCCGACCGCTGCGCCTTATCCG
GTAACTATCGTCTTGAGTCCAACCCGGTAAGACACGACTTATCGCCACTGGCAGCAGCCACTGGTAACAG
GATTAGCAGAGCGAGGTATGTAGGCGGTGCTACAGAGTTCTTGAAGTGGTGGCCTAACTACGGCTACACT
AGAAGGACAGTATTTGGTATCTGCGCTCTGCTGAAGCCAGTTACCTTCGGAAAAAGAGTTGGTAGCTCTT
GATCCGGCAAACAAACCACCGCTGGTAGCGGTGGTTTTTTTGTTTGCAAGCAGCAGATTACGCGCAGAAA
AAAAGGATCTCAAGAAGATCCTTTGATCTTTTCTACGGGGTCTGACGCTCAGTGGAACGAAAACTCACGT
TAAGGGATTTTGGTCATGAGATTATCAAAAAGGATCTTCACCTAGATCCTTTTAAATTAAAAATGAAGTT
TTAAATCAATCTAAAGTATATATGAGTAAACTTGGTCTGACAGTTACCAATGCTTAATCAGTGAGGCACC
TATCTCAGCGATCTGTCTATTTCGTTCATCCATAGTTGCCTGACTCCCCGTCGTGTAGATAACTACGATA
CGGGAGGGCTTACCATCTGGCCCCAGTGCTGCAATGATACCGCGAGACCCACGCTCACCGGCTCCAGATT
TATCAGCAATAAACCAGCCAGCCGGAAGGGCCGAGCGCAGAAGTGGTCCTGCAACTTTATCCGCCTCCAT
CCAGTCTATTAATTGTTGCCGGGAAGCTAGAGTAAGTAGTTCGCCAGTTAATAGTTTGCGCAACGTTGTT
GCCATTGCTGCAGGCATCGTGGTGTCACGCTCGTCGTTTGGTATGGCTTCATTCAGCTCCGGTTCCCAAC
GATCAAGGCGAGTTACATGATCCCCCATGTTGTGCAAAAAAGCGGTTAGCTCCTTCGGTCCTCCGATCGT
TGTCAGAAGTAAGTTGGCCGCAGTGTTATCACTCATGGTTATGGCAGCACTGCATAATTCTCTTACTGTC
ATGCCATCCGTAAGATGCTTTTCTGTGACTGGTGAGTACTCAACCAAGTCATTCTGAGAATAGTGTATGC
GGCGACCGAGTTGCTCTTGCCCGGCGTCAACACGGGATAATACCGCGCCACATAGCAGAACTTTAAAAGT
GCTCATCATTGGAAAACGTTCTTCGGGGCGAAAACTCTCAAGGATCTTACCGCTGTTGAGATCCAGTTCG
ATGTAACCCACTCGTGCACCCAACTGATCTTCAGCATCTTTTACTTTCACCAGCGTTTCTGGGTGAGCAA
AAACAGGAAGGCAAAATGCCGCAAAAAAGGGAATAAGGGCGACACGGAAATGTTGAATACTCATACTCTT
CCTTTTTCAATATTATTGAAGCATTTATCAGGGTTATTGTCTCATGAGCGGATACATATTTGAATGTATT
TAGAAAAATAAACAAATAGGGGTTCCGCGCACATTTCCCCGAAAAGTGCCACCTGACGTCTAAGAAACCA
TTATTATCATGACATTAACCTATAAAAATAGGCGTATCACGAGGCCCTTTCGTCTTCAAGAATTCCCGAC
ACCATCGAATGGTGCAAAACCTTTCGCGGTATGGCATGATAGCGCCCGGAAGAGAGTCAATTCAGGGTGG
TGAATGTGAAACCAGTAACGTTATACGATGTCGCAGAGTATGCCGGTGTCTCTTATCAGACCGTTTCCCG
CGTGGTGAACCAGGCCAGCCACGTTTCTGCGAAAACGCGGGAAAAAGTGGAAGCGGCGATGGCGGAGCTG
AATTACATTCCCAACCGCGTGGCACAACAACTGGCGGGCAAACAGTCGTTGCTGATTGGCGTTGCCACCT
CCAGTCTGGCCCTGCACGCGCCGTCGCAAATTGTCGCGGCGATTAAATCTCGCGCCGATCAACTGGGTGC
CAGCGTGGTGGTGTCGATGGTAGAACGAAGCGGCGTCGAAGCCTGTAAAGCGGCGGTGCACAATCTTCTC
GCGCAACGCGTCAGTGGGCTGATCATTAACTATCCGCTGGATGACCAGGATGCCATTGCTGTGGAAGCTG
CCTGCACTAATGTTCCGGCGTTATTTCTTGATGTCTCTGACCAGACACCCATCAACAGTATTATTTTCTC
CCATGAAGACGGTACGCGACTGGGCGTGGAGCATCTGGTCGCATTGGGTCACCAGCAAATCGCGCTGTTA
GCGGGCCCATTAAGTTCTGTCTCGGCGCGTCTGCGTCTGGCTGGCTGGCATAAATATCTCACTCGCAATC
AAATTCAGCCGATAGCGGAACGGGAAGGCGACTGGAGTGCCATGTCCGGTTTTCAACAAACCATGCAAAT
GCTGAATGAGGGCATCGTTCCCACTGCGATGCTGGTTGCCAACGATCAGATGGCGCTGGGCGCAATGCGC
GCCATTACCGAGTCCGGGCTGCGCGTTGGTGCGGATATCTCGGTAGTGGGATACGACGATACCGAAGACA
GCTCATGTTATATCCCGCCGTTAACCACCATCAAACAGGATTTTCGCCTGCTGGGGCAAACCAGCGTGGA
CCGCTTGCTGCAACTCTCTCAGGGCCAGGCGGTGAAGGGCAATCAGCTGTTGCCCGTCTCACTGGTGAAA
AGAAAAACCACCCTGGCGCCCAATACGCAAACCGCCTCTCCCCGCGCGTTGGCCGATTCATTAATGCAGC
TGGCACGACAGGTTTCCCGACTGGAAAGCGGGCAGTGAGCGCAACGCAATTAATGTAAGTTAGCTCACTC
ATTAGGCACAATTCTCATGTTTGACAGCTTATCATCGACTGCACGGTGCACCAATGCTTCTGGCGTCAGG
CAGCCATCGGAAGCTGTGGTATGGCTGTGCAGGTCGTAAATCACTGCATAATTCGTGTCGCTCAAGGCGC
ACTCCCGTTCTGGATAATGTTTTTTGCGCCGACATCATAACGGTTCTGGCAAATATTCTGAAATGAGCTG
